>Addgene plasmid #111647 | ACS_9 | depositor full sequence | sequence record 209863 | ACS_9 sequence 7323 bps
TGGCGAATGGG
[124 nt withheld, positions 12-135]
C
[91 nt withheld, positions 137-227]
A
[49 nt withheld, positions 229-277]
CCTTTGACGTTGGAGTCCACGTTCTTT
[37 nt withheld, positions 305-341]
ACCCTATCTCGGTCTATTCTTTTGATTTATAAGGGATTTTGCCGATTTCGGCCTATTGGTTAAAAAATGA
GCTGATTTAACAAAAATTTAACGCGAATTTTAACAAAATATTAACGTTTACAATTTCAGGTGGCACTTTT
CGGGGAAATGTGCGCGGAACCCCTATTTGTTTATTTTTCTAAATACATTCAAATATGTATCCGCTCATGA
GACAATAACCCTGATAAATGCTTCAATAATATTGAAAAAGGAAGAGTATGAGTATTCAACATTTCCGTGT
CGCCCTTATTCCCTTTTTTGCGGCATTTTGCCTTCCTGTTTTTGCTCACCCAGAAACGCTGGTGAAAGTA
AAAGATGCTGAAGATCAGTTGGGTGCACGAGTGGGTTACATCGAACTGGATCTCAACAGCGGTAAGATCC
TTGAGAGTTTTCGCCCCGAAGAACGTTTTCCAATGATGAGCACTTTTAAAGTTCTGCTATGTGGCGCGGT
ATTATCCCGTATTGACGCCGGGCAAGAGCAACTCGGTCGCCGCATACACTATTCTCAGAATGACTTGGTT
GAGTACTCACCAGTCACAGAAAAGCATCTTACGGATGGCATGACAGTAAGAGAATTATGCAGTGCTGCCA
TAACCATGAGTGATAACACTGCGGCCAACTTACTTCTGACAACGATCGGAGGACCGAAGGAGCTAACCGC
TTTTTTGCACAACATGGGGGATCATGTAACTCGCCTTGATCGTTGGGAACCGGAGCTGAATGAAGCCATA
CCAAACGACGAGCGTGACACCACGATGCCTGCAGCAATGGCAACAACGTTGCGCAAACTATTAACTGGCG
AACTACTTACTCTAGCTTCCCGGCAACAATTAATAGACTGGATGGAGGCGGATAAAGTTGCAGGACCACT
TCTGCGCTCGGCCCTTCCGGCTGGCTGGTTTATTGCTGATAAATCTGGAGCCGGTGAGCGTGGGTCTCGC
GGTATCATTGCAGCACTGGGGCCAGATGGTAAGCCCTCCCGTATCGTAGTTATCTACACGACGGGGAGTC
AGGCAACTATGGATGAACGAAATAGACAGATCGCTGAGATAGGTGCCTCACTGATTAAGCATTGGTAACT
GTCAGACCAAGTTTACTCATATATACTTTAGATTGATTTAAAACTTCATTTTTAATTTAAAAGGATCTAG
GTGAAGATCCTTTTTGATAATCTCATGACCAAAATCCCTTAACGTGAGTTTTCGTTCCACTGAGCGTCAG
ACCCCGTAGAAAAGATCAAAGGATCTTCTTGAGATCCTTTTTTTCTGCGCGTAATCTGCTGCTTGCAAAC
AAAAAAACCACCGCTACCAGCGGTGGTTTGTTTGCCGGATCAAGAGCTACCAACTCTTTTTCCGAAGGTA
ACTGGCTTCAGCAGAGCGCAGATACCAAATACTGTCCTTCTAGTGTAGCCGTAGTTAGGCCACCACTTCA
AGAACTCTGTAGCACCGCCTACATACCTCGCTCTGCTAATCCTGTTACCAGTGGCTGCTGCCAGTGGCGA
TAAGTCGTGTCTTACCGGGTTGGACTCAAGACGATAGTTACCGGATAAGGCGCAGCGGTCGGGCTGAACG
GGGGGTTCGTGCACACAGCCCAGCTTGGAGCGAACGACCTACACCGAACTGAGATACCTACAGCGTGAGC
TATGAGAAAGCGCCACGCTTCCCGAAGGGAGAAAGGCGGACAGGTATCCGGTAAGCGGCAGGGTCGGAAC
AGGAGAGCGCACGAGGGAGCTTCCAGGGGGAAACGCCTGGTATCTTTATAGTCCTGTCGGGTTTCGCCAC
CTCTGACTTGAGCGTCGATTTTTGTGATGCTCGTCAGGGGGGCGGAGCCTATGGAAAAACGCCAGCAACG
CGGCCTTTTTACGGTTCCTGGCCTTTTGCTGGCCTTTTGCTCACATGTTCTTTCCTGCGTTATCCCCTGA
TTCTGTGGATAACCGTATTACCGCCTTTGAGTGAGCTGATACCGCTCGCCGCAGCCGAACGACCGAGCGC
AGCGAGTCAGTGAGCGAGGAAGCGGAAGAGCGCCTGATGCGGTATTTTCTCCTTACGCATCTGTGCGGTA
TTTCACACCGCATATATGGTGCACTCTCAGTACAATCTGCTCTGATGCCGCATAGTTAAGCCAGTATACA
CTCCGCTATCGCTACGTGACTGGGTCATGGCTGCGCCCCGACACCCGCCAACACCCGCTGACGCGCCCTG
ACGGGCTTGTCTGCTCCCGGCATCCGCTTACAGACAAGCTGTGACCGTCTCCGGGAGCTGCATGTGTCAG
AGGTTTTCACCGTCATCACCGAAACGCGCGAGGCAGCTGCGGTAAAGCTCATCAGCGTGGTCGTGAAGCG
ATTCACAGATGTCTGCCTGTTCATCCGCGTCCAGCTCGTTGAGTTTCTCCAGAAGCGTTAATGTCTGGCT
TCTGATAAAGCGGGCCATGTTAAGGGCGGTTTTTTCCTGTTTGGTCACTGATGCCTCCGTGTAAGGGGGA
TTTCTGTTCATGGGGGTAATGATACCGATGAAACGAGAGAGGATGCTCACGATACGGGTTACTGATGATG
AACATGCCCGGTTACTGGAACGTTGTGAGGGTAAACAACTGGCGGTATGGATGCGGCGGGACCAGAGAAA
AATCACTCAGGGTCAATGCCAGCGCTTCGTTAATACAGATGTAGGTGTTCCACAGGGTAGCCAGCAGCAT
CCTGCGATGCAGATCCGGAACATAATGGTGCAGGGCGCTGACTTCCGCGTTTCCAGACTTTACGAAACAC
GGAAACCGAAGACCATTCATGTTGTTGCTCAGGTCGCAGACGTTTTGCAGCAGCAGTCGCTTCACGTTCG
CTCGCGTATCGGTGATTCATTCTGCTAACCAGTAAGGCAACCCCGCCAGCCTAGCCGGGTCCTCAACGAC
AGGAGCACGATCATGCGCACCCGTGGGGCCGCCATGCCGGCGATAATGGCCTGCTTCTCGCCGAAACGTT
TGGTGGCGGGACCAGTGACGAAGGCTTGAGCGAGGGCGTGCAAGATTCCGAATACCGCAAGCGACAGGCC
GATCATCGTCGCGCTCCAGCGAAAGCGGTCCTCGCCGAAAATGACCCAGAGCGCTGCCGGCACCTGTCCT
ACGAGTTGCATGATAAAGAAGACAGTCATAAGTGCGGCGACGATAGTCATGCCCCGCGCCCACCGGAAGG
AGCTGACTGGGTTGAAGGCTCTCAAGGGCATCGGTCGAGATCCCGGTGCCTAATGAGTGAGCTAACTTAC
ATTAATTGCGTTGCGCTCACTGCCCGCTTTCCAGTCGGGAAACCTGTCGTGCCAGCTGCATTAATGAATC
GGCCAACGCGCGGGGAGAGGCGGTTTGCGTATTGGGCGCCAGGGTGGTTTTTCTTTTCACCAGTGAGACG
GGCAACAGCTGATTGCCCTTCACCGCCTGGCCCTGAGAGAGTTGCAGCAAGCGGTCCACGCTGGTTTGCC
CCAGCAGGCGAAAATCCTGTTTGATGGTGGTTAACGGCGGGATATAACATGAGCTGTCTTCGGTATCGTC
GTATCCCACTACCGAGATATCCGCACCAACGCGCAGCCCGGACTCGGTAATGGCGCGCATTGCGCCCAGC
GCCATCTGATCGTTGGCAACCAGCATCGCAGTGGGAACGATGCCCTCATTCAGCATTTGCATGGTTTGTT
GAAAACCGGACATGGCACTCCAGTCGCCTTCCCGTTCCGCTATCGGCTGAATTTGATTGCGAGTGAGATA
TTTATGCCAGCCAGCCAGACGCAGACGCGCCGAGACAGAACTTAATGGGCCCGCTAACAGCGCGATTTGC
TGGTGACCCAATGCGACCAGATGCTCCACGCCCAGTCGCGTACCGTCTTCATGGGAGAAAATAATACTGT
TGATGGGTGTCTGGTCAGAGACATCAAGAAATAACGCCGGAACATTAGTGCAGGCAGCTTCCACAGCAAT
GGCATCCTGGTCATCCAGCGGATAGTTAATGATCAGCCCACTGACGCGTTGCGCGAGAAGATTGTGCACC
GCCGCTTTACAGGCTTCGACGCCGCTTCGTTCTACCATCGACACCACCACGCTGGCACCCAGTTGATCGG
CGCGAGATTTAATCGCCGCGACAATTTGCGACGGCGCGTGCAGGGCCAGACTGGAGGTGGCAACGCCAAT
CAGCAACGACTGTTTGCCCGCCAGTTGTTGTGCCACGCGGTTGGGAATGTAATTCAGCTCCGCCATCGCC
GCTTCCACTTTTTCCCGCGTTTTCGCAGAAACGTGGCTGGCCTGGTTCACCACGCGGGAAACGGTCTGAT
AAGAGACACCGGCATACTCTGCGACATCGTATAACGTTACTGGTTTCACATTCACCACCCTGAATTGACT
CTCTTCCGGGCGCTATCATGCCATACCGCGAAAGGTTTTGCGCCATTCGATGGTGTCCGGGATCTCGACG
CTCTCCCTTATGCGACTCCTGCATTAGGAAGCAGCCCAGTAGTAGGTTGAGGCCGTTGAGCACCGCCGCC
GCAAGGAATGGTGCATGCAAGGAGATGGCGCCCAACAGTCCCCCGGCCACGGGGCCTGCCACCATACCCA
CGCCGAAACAAGCGCTCATGAGCCCGAAGTGGCGAGCCCGATCTTCCCCATCGGTGATGTCGGCGATATA
GGCGCCAGCAACCGCACCTGTGGCGCCGGTGATGCCGGCCACGATGCGTCCGGCGTAGAGGATCGAGATC
TCGATCCCGCGAAATTAATACGACTCACTATAGGGGAATTGTGAGCGGATAACAATTCCCCTCTAGAAAT
AATTTTGTTTAACTTTAAGAAGGAGATATACATATGTCTCAGACCCACAAACACCCGGTTCCGCCGAACA
TCGCGGCGAACGCGTGGATCAACCCGGAACAGTACGAAGCGATGTACAAACAGTCTATCAACGACCCGGA
CACCTTCTGGCGTGAACAGGGTAAAATCCTGGACTGGATCAAACCGTACACCCGTGTTAAAAACACCTCT
TTCGAACCGGGTAACGTTTCTATCCGTTGGTACGAAGACGGTACCCTGAACCTGGCGTACAACTGCCTGG
ACCGTCACCTGGAAGAACGTGGTGACCAGACCGCGATCATCTGGGAAGGTGACGACCCGTCTGAATCTCG
TCACATCACCTACCGTGAACTGCACCGTGACGTTTGCCGTTTCGCGAACGTTCTGAAAGCGCTGGGTATC
AAAAAAGGTGACGTTGTTGCGATCTACATGCCGATGGTTCCGGAAGCGGCGGTTGCGATGCTGGCGTGCG
CGCGTATCGGTGCGATCCACTCTGTTATCTTCGGTGGTTTCTCTCCGGAAGCGGTTGCGGGTCGTATCAT
CGACTCTAACTCTCGTCTGGTTATCACCGCGGACGAAGGTGTTCGTGCGGGTCGTTCTATCCCGCTGAAA
AAGAACGTTGACGAAGCGCTGAAAAACCCGAACGTTACCTCTGTTGAACACGTTATCGTTTTCAAACGTA
CCGGTGGTGACATCGACTGGCAGGAAGGTCGTGACCTGTGGTGGCGTGACCTGATCGAAAAAGCGTCTCC
GGAACACCAGCCGGAACCGATGAACGCGGAAGACCCGCTGTTCATCCTGTACACCTCTGGTTCTACCGGT
AAACCGAAAGGTGTTCTGCACACCACCGGTGGTTACCTGGTTTACGCGGCGACCACCTTCAAATACGTTT
TCGACTACCACCCGGGTGACATCTACTGGTGCACCGCGGACGTTGGTTGGGCGGCGGGTCACACCTATCT
GCTGTACGGTCCGCTGGCGTGCGGTGCGACCACCCTGATGTTCGAAGGTGTTCCGAACTGGCCGACCCCG
TCTCGTATGGCGCAGGTTGTTGACAAACACCAGGTTAACATCCTGTTTACCGCGCCGACCGCGATCCGTG
CGCTGATGGCGGAAGGTGACAAAGCGATCGAAGGTACCGACCGTTCTTCTCTGCGTATCCTGGGTTCTCT
GGGTGAACCGATCAACCCGGAAGCGTGGGAATGGTACTGGAAAAAAATCGGTAACGAACGTTGCCCGGTT
GTTGACACCTGGTGGCAGACCGAAACCGGTGGTGCGATGATCACCCCGCTGCCGGGTGCGATCGAACTGA
AACCGGGTTCTGCGACCCGTCCGTTCTTCGGTGTTCAGCCGGCGCTGGTTGACAACGAAGGTAACCCGCA
GGAAGGTGCGACCGAAGGTAACCTGGTTATCACCGACTCTTGGCCGGGTCAGGCGCGTACCCTGTACGGT
GACCACGAACGTTTCGAACAGACCTACTTCTCTACCTTCAAAGGTATGTACTTCTCTGGTGACGGTGCGC
GTCGTGACGAAGACGGTTACTACTGGATCACCGGTCGTGTTGACGACGTTCTGAACGTTTCTGGTCACCG
TCTGGGTACCGCGGAAATCGAATCTGCGCTGGTTGCGCACCCGAAAATCGCGGAAGCGGCGGTTGTTGGT
ATCCCGCACGACATCAAAGGTCAGGCGATCTACGCGTACGTTACCCTGAACCACGGTGAAGAACCGTCTC
CGGAACTGTACAAAGAAGTTCGTAACTGGGTTCGTAAAGAAATCGGTCCGCTGGCGACCCCGGACGTTCT
GCACTGGACCGACGGTCTGCCGAAAACCCGTTCTGGTAAAATCATGCGTCGTATCCTGCGTAAAATCGCG
GCGGGTGACACCTCTAACCTGGGTGACACCTCTACCCTGGCGGACCCGTCTGTTGTTGACAAACTGATCG
AAGAAAAACAGGCGATCGCGATGCCGTCTCTCGAGCACCACCACCACCACCACTGAGATCCGGCTGCTAA
CAAAGCCCGAAAGGAAGCTGAGTTGGCTGCTGCCACCGCTGAGCAATAACTAGCATAACCCCTTGGGGCC
TCTAAACGGGTCTTGAGGGGTTTTTTGCTGAAAGGAGGAACTATATCCGGAT
Features (pLannotate 1.2.2; 19 found; start..end, strand, type, name):
     12..467     +  rep_origin     f1 ori (sequence partly withheld): f1 bacteriophage origin of replication; arrow indicates direction of (+) strand synthesis
    494..598     +  promoter       AmpR promoter: bla
    599..1459    +  CDS            AmpR: β-lactamase; bla; confers resistance to ampicillin, carbenicillin, and related antibiotics
   1630..2218    +  rep_origin     ori: high-copy-number ColE1/pMB1/pBR322/pUC origin of replication
   2404..2546    -  misc_feature   bom: basis of mobility region from pBR322
   2648..2839    -  CDS            rop: Rop protein, which maintains plasmids at low copy number; rop
   2856..3236    +  CDS            YPB1_ECOLX: Protein predicted: Swiss-Prot protein existence level 4. From Escherichia coli.
   3308..3599    -  CDS            TcR (fragment): tetracycline efflux protein; tet; confers resistance to tetracycline
   3614..3635    -  protein_bind   CAP binding site: CAP binding activates transcription in the presence of cAMP. E. coli catabolite activator protein
   3648..4730    -  CDS            lacI: lac repressor; lacI; The lac repressor binds to the lac operator to inhibit transcription in E. coli. This inhibition can be relieved by adding lactose or isopropyl-β-D-thiogalactopyranoside (IPTG).
   4731..4808    -  promoter       lacI promoter: lacI
   4816..5095    -  CDS            TcR (fragment): tetracycline efflux protein; tet; confers resistance to tetracycline
   5117..5135    +  promoter       T7 promoter: promoter for bacteriophage T7 RNA polymerase
   5136..5160    +  protein_bind   lac operator: The lac repressor binds to the lac operator to inhibit transcription in E. coli. This inhibition can be relieved by adding lactose or isopropyl-β-D-thiogalactopyranoside (IPTG). lac repressor encoded by lacI
   5175..5197    +  RBS            RBS: efficient ribosome binding site from bacteriophage T7 gene 10 (Olins and Rangwala, 1989)
   5205..7160    +  CDS            acs: ACSA_SALTY - Experimental evidence at protein level: Swiss-Prot protein existence level 1. Enables the cell to use acetate during aerobic growth to generate energy via the TCA cycle, and biosynthetic compounds via the glyoxylate shunt. Acetylates CheY, the response regulator involved in flagellar movement and chemotaxis. From Salmonella typhimurium (strain LT2 / SGSC1412 / ATCC 700720).
   7167..7184    +  CDS            9xHis (fragment): 9xHis affinity tag
   7194..7243    +  CDS            SET1 (fragment): solubility-enhancement tag derived from T7 phage gene 10B
   7251..7298    +  terminator     T7 terminator: transcription terminator for bacteriophage T7 RNA polymerase
