>Addgene plasmid #111647 | ACS_9 | addgene full sequence | sequence record 213525 | Addgene NGS Result
TCTTCCCCATCGGTGATGTCGGCGATATAGGCGCCAGCAACCGCACCTGTGGCGCCGGTGATGCCGGCCA
CGATGCGTCCGGCGTAGAGGATCGAGATCTCGATCCCGCGAAATTAATACGACTCACTATAGGGGAATTG
TGAGCGGATAACAATTCCCCTCTAGAAATAATTTTGTTTAACTTTAAGAAGGAGATATACATATGTCTCA
GACCCACAAACACCCGGTTCCGCCGAACATCGCGGCGAACGCGTGGATCAACCCGGAACAGTACGAAGCG
ATGTACAAACAGTCTATCAACGACCCGGACACCTTCTGGCGTGAACAGGGTAAAATCCTGGACTGGATCA
AACCGTACACCCGTGTTAAAAACACCTCTTTCGAACCGGGTAACGTTTCTATCCGTTGGTACGAAGACGG
TACCCTGAACCTGGCGTACAACTGCCTGGACCGTCACCTGGAAGAACGTGGTGACCAGACCGCGATCATC
TGGGAAGGTGACGACCCGTCTGAATCTCGTCACATCACCTACCGTGAACTGCACCGTGACGTTTGCCGTT
TCGCGAACGTTCTGAAAGCGCTGGGTATCAAAAAAGGTGACGTTGTTGCGATCTACATGCCGATGGTTCC
GGAAGCGGCGGTTGCGATGCTGGCGTGCGCGCGTATCGGTGCGATCCACTCTGTTATCTTCGGTGGTTTC
TCTCCGGAAGCGGTTGCGGGTCGTATCATCGACTCTAACTCTCGTCTGGTTATCACCGCGGACGAAGGTG
TTCGTGCGGGTCGTTCTATCCCGCTGAAAAAGAACGTTGACGAAGCGCTGAAAAACCCGAACGTTACCTC
TGTTGAACACGTTATCGTTTTCAAACGTACCGGTGGTGACATCGACTGGCAGGAAGGTCGTGACCTGTGG
TGGCGTGACCTGATCGAAAAAGCGTCTCCGGAACACCAGCCGGAACCGATGAACGCGGAAGACCCGCTGT
TCATCCTGTACACCTCTGGTTCTACCGGTAAACCGAAAGGTGTTCTGCACACCACCGGTGGTTACCTGGT
TTACGCGGCGACCACCTTCAAATACGTTTTCGACTACCACCCGGGTGACATCTACTGGTGCACCGCGGAC
GTTGGTTGGGCGGCGGGTCACACCTATCTGCTGTACGGTCCGCTGGCGTGCGGTGCGACCACCCTGATGT
TCGAAGGTGTTCCGAACTGGCCGACCCCGTCTCGTATGGCGCAGGTTGTTGACAAACACCAGGTTAACAT
CCTGTTTACCGCGCCGACCGCGATCCGTGCGCTGATGGCGGAAGGTGACAAAGCGATCGAAGGTACCGAC
CGTTCTTCTCTGCGTATCCTGGGTTCTCTGGGTGAACCGATCAACCCGGAAGCGTGGGAATGGTACTGGA
AAAAAATCGGTAACGAACGTTGCCCGGTTGTTGACACCTGGTGGCAGACCGAAACCGGTGGTGCGATGAT
CACCCCGCTGCCGGGTGCGATCGAACTGAAACCGGGTTCTGCGACCCGTCCGTTCTTCGGTGTTCAGCCG
GCGCTGGTTGACAACGAAGGTAACCCGCAGGAAGGTGCGACCGAAGGTAACCTGGTTATCACCGACTCTT
GGCCGGGTCAGGCGCGTACCCTGTACGGTGACCACGAACGTTTCGAACAGACCTACTTCTCTACCTTCAA
AGGTATGTACTTCTCTGGTGACGGTGCGCGTCGTGACGAAGACGGTTACTACTGGATCACCGGTCGTGTT
GACGACGTTCTGAACGTTTCTGGTCACCGTCTGGGTACCGCGGAAATCGAATCTGCGCTGGTTGCGCACC
CGAAAATCGCGGAAGCGGCGGTTGTTGGTATCCCGCACGACATCAAAGGTCAGGCGATCTACGCGTACGT
TACCCTGAACCACGGTGAAGAACCGTCTCCGGAACTGTACAAAGAAGTTCGTAACTGGGTTCGTAAAGAA
ATCGGTCCGCTGGCGACCCCGGACGTTCTGCACTGGACCGACGGTCTGCCGAAAACCCGTTCTGGTAAAA
TCATGCGTCGTATCCTGCGTAAAATCGCGGCGGGTGACACCTCTAACCTGGGTGACACCTCTACCCTGGC
GGACCCGTCTGTTGTTGACAAACTGATCGAAGAAAAACAGGCGATCGCGATGCCGTCTCTCGAGCACCAC
CACCACCACCACTGAGATCCGGCTGCTAACAAAGCCCGAAAGGAAGCTGAGTTGGCTGCTGCCACCGCTG
AGCAATAACTAGCATAACCCCTTGGGGCCTCTAAACGGGTCTTGAGGGGTTTTTTGCTGAAAGGAGGAAC
TATATCCGGATTGGCGAATGGG
[124 nt withheld, positions 2333-2456]
C
[91 nt withheld, positions 2458-2548]
A
[49 nt withheld, positions 2550-2598]
CCTTTGACGTTGGAGTCCACGTTCTTT
[37 nt withheld, positions 2626-2662]
ACCCTATCTCGGTCTATTCTTTTGATTTATAAGGGATTTTGCCGATTTCGGCCTATTGGTTAAAAAATGA
GCTGATTTAACAAAAATTTAACGCGAATTTTAACAAAATATTAACGCTTACAATTTAGGTGGCACTTTTC
GGGGAAATGTGCGCGGAACCCCTATTTGTTTATTTTTCTAAATACATTCAAATATGTATCCGCTCATGAG
ACAATAACCCTGATAAATGCTTCAATAATATTGAAAAAGGAAGAGTATGAGTATTCAACATTTCCGTGTC
GCCCTTATTCCCTTTTTTGCGGCATTTTGCCTTCCTGTTTTTGCTCACCCAGAAACGCTGGTGAAAGTAA
AAGATGCTGAAGATCAGTTGGGTGCACGAGTGGGTTACATCGAACTGGATCTCAACAGCGGTAAGATCCT
TGAGAGTTTTCGCCCCGAAGAACGTTTTCCAATGATGAGCACTTTTAAAGTTCTGCTATGTGGCGCGGTA
TTATCCCGTATTGACGCCGGGCAAGAGCAACTCGGTCGCCGCATACACTATTCTCAGAATGACTTGGTTG
AGTACTCACCAGTCACAGAAAAGCATCTTACGGATGGCATGACAGTAAGAGAATTATGCAGTGCTGCCAT
AACCATGAGTGATAACACTGCGGCCAACTTACTTCTGACAACGATCGGAGGACCGAAGGAGCTAACCGCT
TTTTTGCACAACATGGGGGATCATGTAACTCGCCTTGATCGTTGGGAACCGGAGCTGAATGAAGCCATAC
CAAACGACGAGCGTGACACCACGATGCCTGCAGCAATGGCAACAACGTTGCGCAAACTATTAACTGGCGA
ACTACTTACTCTAGCTTCCCGGCAACAATTAATAGACTGGATGGAGGCGGATAAAGTTGCAGGACCACTT
CTGCGCTCGGCCCTTCCGGCTGGCTGGTTTATTGCTGATAAATCTGGAGCCGGTGAGCGTGGGTCTCGCG
GTATCATTGCAGCACTGGGGCCAGATGGTAAGCCCTCCCGTATCGTAGTTATCTACACGACGGGGAGTCA
GGCAACTATGGATGAACGAAATAGACAGATCGCTGAGATAGGTGCCTCACTGATTAAGCATTGGTAACTG
TCAGACCAAGTTTACTCATATATACTTTAGATTGATTTAAAACTTCATTTTTAATTTAAAAGGATCTAGG
TGAAGATCCTTTTTGATAATCTCATGACCAAAATCCCTTAACGTGAGTTTTCGTTCCACTGAGCGTCAGA
CCCCGTAGAAAAGATCAAAGGATCTTCTTGAGATCCTTTTTTTCTGCGCGTAATCTGCTGCTTGCAAACA
AAAAAACCACCGCTACCAGCGGTGGTTTGTTTGCCGGATCAAGAGCTACCAACTCTTTTTCCGAAGGTAA
CTGGCTTCAGCAGAGCGCAGATACCAAATACTGTCCTTCTAGTGTAGCCGTAGTTAGGCCACCACTTCAA
GAACTCTGTAGCACCGCCTACATACCTCGCTCTGCTAATCCTGTTACCAGTGGCTGCTGCCAGTGGCGAT
AAGTCGTGTCTTACCGGGTTGGACTCAAGACGATAGTTACCGGATAAGGCGCAGCGGTCGGGCTGAACGG
GGGGTTCGTGCACACAGCCCAGCTTGGAGCGAACGACCTACACCGAACTGAGATACCTACAGCGTGAGCT
ATGAGAAAGCGCCACGCTTCCCGAAGGGAGAAAGGCGGACAGGTATCCGGTAAGCGGCAGGGTCGGAACA
GGAGAGCGCACGAGGGAGCTTCCAGGGGGAAACGCCTGGTATCTTTATAGTCCTGTCGGGTTTCGCCACC
TCTGACTTGAGCGTCGATTTTTGTGATGCTCGTCAGGGGGGCGGAGCCTATGGAAAAACGCCAGCAACGC
GGCCTTTTTACGGTTCCTGGCCTTTTGCTGGCCTTTTGCTCACATGTTCTTTCCTGCGTTATCCCCTGAT
TCTGTGGATAACCGTATTACCGCCTTTGAGTGAGCTGATACCGCTCGCCGCAGCCGAACGACCGAGCGCA
GCGAGTCAGTGAGCGAGGAAGCGGAAGAGCGCCTGATGCGGTATTTTCTCCTTACGCATCTGTGCGGTAT
TTCACACCGCAATGGTGCACTCTCAGTACAATCTGCTCTGATGCCGCATAGTTAAGCCAGTATACACTCC
GCTATCGCTACGTGACTGGGTCATGGCTGCGCCCCGACACCCGCCAACACCCGCTGACGCGCCCTGACGG
GCTTGTCTGCTCCCGGCATCCGCTTACAGACAAGCTGTGACCGTCTCCGGGAGCTGCATGTGTCAGAGGT
TTTCACCGTCATCACCGAAACGCGCGAGGCAGCTGCGGTAAAGCTCATCAGCGTGGTCGTGAAGCGATTC
ACAGATGTCTGCCTGTTCATCCGCGTCCAGCTCGTTGAGTTTCTCCAGAAGCGTTAATGTCTGGCTTCTG
ATAAAGCGGGCCATGTTAAGGGCGGTTTTTTCCTGTTTGGTCACTGATGCCTCCGTGTAAGGGGGATTTC
TGTTCATGGGGGTAATGATACCGATGAAACGAGAGAGGATGCTCACGATACGGGTTACTGATGATGAACA
TGCCCGGTTACTGGAACGTTGTGAGGGTAAACAACTGGCGGTATGGATGCGGCGGGACCAGAGAAAAATC
ACTCAGGGTCAATGCCAGCGCTTCGTTAATACAGATGTAGGTGTTCCACAGGGTAGCCAGCAGCATCCTG
CGATGCAGATCCGGAACATAATGGTGCAGGGCGCTGACTTCCGCGTTTCCAGACTTTACGAAACACGGAA
ACCGAAGACCATTCATGTTGTTGCTCAGGTCGCAGACGTTTTGCAGCAGCAGTCGCTTCACGTTCGCTCG
CGTATCGGTGATTCATTCTGCTAACCAGTAAGGCAACCCCGCCAGCCTAGCCGGGTCCTCAACGACAGGA
GCACGATCATGCGCACCCGTGGGGCCGCCATGCCGGCGATAATGGCCTGCTTCTCGCCGAAACGTTTGGT
GGCGGGACCAGTGACGAAGGCTTGAGCGAGGGCGTGCAAGATTCCGAATACCGCAAGCGACAGGCCGATC
ATCGTCGCGCTCCAGCGAAAGCGGTCCTCGCCGAAAATGACCCAGAGCGCTGCCGGCACCTGTCCTACGA
GTTGCATGATAAAGAAGACAGTCATAAGTGCGGCGACGATAGTCATGCCCCGCGCCCACCGGAAGGAGCT
GACTGGGTTGAAGGCTCTCAAGGGCATCGGTCGAGATCCCGGTGCCTAATGAGTGAGCTAACTTACATTA
ATTGCGTTGCGCTCACTGCCCGCTTTCCAGTCGGGAAACCTGTCGTGCCAGCTGCATTAATGAATCGGCC
AACGCGCGGGGAGAGGCGGTTTGCGTATTGGGCGCCAGGGTGGTTTTTCTTTTCACCAGTGAGACGGGCA
ACAGCTGATTGCCCTTCACCGCCTGGCCCTGAGAGAGTTGCAGCAAGCGGTCCACGCTGGTTTGCCCCAG
CAGGCGAAAATCCTGTTTGATGGTGGTTAACGGCGGGATATAACATGAGCTGTCTTCGGTATCGTCGTAT
CCCACTACCGAGATATCCGCACCAACGCGCAGCCCGGACTCGGTAATGGCGCGCATTGCGCCCAGCGCCA
TCTGATCGTTGGCAACCAGCATCGCAGTGGGAACGATGCCCTCATTCAGCATTTGCATGGTTTGTTGAAA
ACCGGACATGGCACTCCAGTCGCCTTCCCGTTCCGCTATCGGCTGAATTTGATTGCGAGTGAGATATTTA
TGCCAGCCAGCCAGACGCAGACGCGCCGAGACAGAACTTAATGGGCCCGCTAACAGCGCGATTTGCTGGT
GACCCAATGCGACCAGATGCTCCACGCCCAGTCGCGTACCGTCTTCATGGGAGAAAATAATACTGTTGAT
GGGTGTCTGGTCAGAGACATCAAGAAATAACGCCGGAACATTAGTGCAGGCAGCTTCCACAGCAATGGCA
TCCTGGTCATCCAGCGGATAGTTAATGATCAGCCCACTGACGCGTTGCGCGAGAAGATTGTGCACCGCCG
CTTTACAGGCTTCGACGCCGCTTCGTTCTACCATCGACACCACCACGCTGGCACCCAGTTGATCGGCGCG
AGATTTAATCGCCGCGACAATTTGCGACGGCGCGTGCAGGGCCAGACTGGAGGTGGCAACGCCAATCAGC
AACGACTGTTTGCCCGCCAGTTGTTGTGCCACGCGGTTGGGAATGTAATTCAGCTCCGCCATCGCCGCTT
CCACTTTTTCCCGCGTTTTCGCAGAAACGTGGCTGGCCTGGTTCACCACGCGGGAAACGGTCTGATAAGA
GACACCGGCATACTCTGCGACATCGTATAACGTTACTGGTTTCACATTCACCACCCTGAATTGACTCTCT
TCCGGGCGCTATCATGCCATACCGCGAAAGGTTTTGCGCCATTCGATGGTGTCCGGGATCTCGACGCTCT
CCCTTATGCGACTCCTGCATTAGGAAGCAGCCCAGTAGTAGGTTGAGGCCGTTGAGCACCGCCGCCGCAA
GGAATGGTGCATGCAAGGAGATGGCGCCCAACAGTCCCCCGGCCACGGGGCCTGCCACCATACCCACGCC
GAAACAAGCGCTCATGAGCCCGAAGTGGCGAGCCCGA
Features (pLannotate 1.2.2; 19 found; start..end, strand, type, name):
    115..133     +  promoter       T7 promoter: promoter for bacteriophage T7 RNA polymerase
    134..158     +  protein_bind   lac operator: The lac repressor binds to the lac operator to inhibit transcription in E. coli. This inhibition can be relieved by adding lactose or isopropyl-β-D-thiogalactopyranoside (IPTG). lac repressor encoded by lacI
    173..195     +  RBS            RBS: efficient ribosome binding site from bacteriophage T7 gene 10 (Olins and Rangwala, 1989)
    203..2158    +  CDS            acs: ACSA_SALTY - Experimental evidence at protein level: Swiss-Prot protein existence level 1. Enables the cell to use acetate during aerobic growth to generate energy via the TCA cycle, and biosynthetic compounds via the glyoxylate shunt. Acetylates CheY, the response regulator involved in flagellar movement and chemotaxis. From Salmonella typhimurium (strain LT2 / SGSC1412 / ATCC 700720).
   2165..2182    +  CDS            9xHis (fragment): 9xHis affinity tag
   2192..2241    +  CDS            SET1 (fragment): solubility-enhancement tag derived from T7 phage gene 10B
   2249..2296    +  terminator     T7 terminator: transcription terminator for bacteriophage T7 RNA polymerase
   2333..2761    +  rep_origin     f1 ori (sequence partly withheld): f1 bacteriophage origin of replication; arrow indicates direction of (+) strand synthesis
   2814..2918    +  promoter       AmpR promoter: bla
   2919..3779    +  CDS            AmpR: β-lactamase; bla; confers resistance to ampicillin, carbenicillin, and related antibiotics
   3950..4538    +  rep_origin     ori: high-copy-number ColE1/pMB1/pBR322/pUC origin of replication
   4724..4863    -  misc_feature   bom: basis of mobility region from pBR322
   4965..5156    -  CDS            rop: Rop protein, which maintains plasmids at low copy number; rop
   5173..5553    +  CDS            YPB1_ECOLX: Protein predicted: Swiss-Prot protein existence level 4. From Escherichia coli.
   5625..5916    -  CDS            TcR (fragment): tetracycline efflux protein; tet; confers resistance to tetracycline
   5931..5952    -  protein_bind   CAP binding site: CAP binding activates transcription in the presence of cAMP. E. coli catabolite activator protein
   5965..7047    -  CDS            lacI: lac repressor; lacI; The lac repressor binds to the lac operator to inhibit transcription in E. coli. This inhibition can be relieved by adding lactose or isopropyl-β-D-thiogalactopyranoside (IPTG).
   7048..7125    -  promoter       lacI promoter: lacI
   7133..93      -  CDS            TcR (fragment) (across the origin): tetracycline efflux protein; tet; confers resistance to tetracycline
