[The description below was written by a language model from this plasmid's Addgene catalogue record and pLannotate feature annotations shown in this document.]
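Description:
ACS_9 is a bacterial expression plasmid built on a pET21 backbone, about 7.3 kb in total, carrying a computationally designed enzyme variant described in the record as a FuncLib design. The 1,956 bp synthetic insert, cloned between NdeI and XhoI sites that both remain intact, is annotated by similarity as acs, the acetyl-CoA synthetase of Salmonella typhimurium LT2, so the design is evidently a variant of that enzyme. The specific substitutions that distinguish design 9 are not stated. The coding sequence runs into a backbone-encoded C-terminal 6xHis tag (annotated as a fragment of a longer His tag), which allows metal-affinity purification. The short "SET1" fragment annotated just downstream is probably an incidental match to vector sequence before the terminator rather than a functional fusion partner.

The catalogue lists the promoter as pTac, but both the depositor sequence and the repository's sequencing result instead show the standard pET arrangement. This consists of a T7 promoter followed by a lac operator, the T7 gene 10 ribosome binding site, the insert and a T7 terminator, with a lacI gene under its own promoter elsewhere on the plasmid. Expression would therefore be expected to depend on T7 RNA polymerase in a suitable E. coli host and to be inducible with IPTG. The plasmid is selected with ampicillin through the β-lactamase gene and replicates from a pBR322-type ColE1 origin. The bom and rop elements are retained, which sits awkwardly with the catalogue's "high copy" label, and an f1 origin is also present. The tetracycline-resistance fragments are nonfunctional pBR322 remnants. The two sequence records differ by four nucleotides in length but share the same feature layout. The plasmid serves to produce and purify this designed enzyme for functional characterisation.
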