Addgene plasmid #111647: ACS_9
Purpose: Funclib design ACS_9
Depositing lab: Sarel Fleishman. Depositing organization: Weizmann Institute of Science. Publication: Automated Design of Efficient and Functionally Diverse Enzyme Repertoires. Khersonsky O, Lipsh R, Avizemer Z, Ashani Y, Goldsmith M, Leader H, Dym O, Rogotner S, Trudeau DL, Prilusky J, Amengual-Rigo P, Guallar V, Tawfik DS, Fleishman SJ. Mol Cell. 2018 Oct 4;72(1):178-186.e5. doi: 10.1016/j.molcel.2018.08.033. Epub 2018 Sep 27. PubMed 30270109.
Backbone
  Vector backbone: pET21
  Backbone manufacturer: NEB
  Backbone size w/o insert (bp): 5367
  Total vector size (bp): 7323
  Vector type: Bacterial Expression
Growth in bacteria
  Bacterial resistance: Ampicillin, 100 μg/mL
  Growth temperature: 37°C
  Growth strain: DH5alpha
  Copy number: High Copy
Gene/Insert
  Gene/Insert name: ACS_9 (alt name: Funclib design ACS_9)
  Species: Synthetic
  Insert size (bp): 1956
  Promoter: pTac
  Tag / fusion protein: 6xHis (C terminal on backbone)
  Cloning method: Restriction Enzyme; 5′ cloning site NdeI (not destroyed); 3′ cloning site XhoI (not destroyed)
  Sequencing primers: 5′ TAATACGACTCACTATAGGGGAATTG; 3′ CTAGCATAACCCCTTGGGGCCTCTAAACGG
Terms and licenses: Academic/Nonprofit Terms; Industry Terms: Not Available to Industry
How to cite: ACS_9 was a gift from Sarel Fleishman (Addgene plasmid # 111647 ; http://n2t.net/addgene:111647 ; RRID:Addgene_111647)
